Addgene plasmid #58420: pCMV-HA-mIFITM1-C49,50,83A
Purpose: Expresses murine IFITM1-C49,50,83A with an N-terminal HA tag in mammalian cells. (mutated at the 3 evolutionarily conserved cysteines)
Depositing lab: Jacob Yount. Depositing organization: Ohio State University. Publication: Palmitoylation on conserved and nonconserved cysteines of murine IFITM1 regulates its stability and anti-influenza A virus activity. Hach JC, McMichael T, Chesarino NM, Yount JS. J Virol. 2013 Sep;87(17):9923-7. doi: 10.1128/JVI.00621-13. Epub 2013 Jun 26. PubMed 23804635.
Backbone
  Vector backbone: pCMV-HA
  Backbone manufacturer: clontech
  Backbone size w/o insert (bp): 3800
  Total vector size (bp): 4118
  Vector type: Mammalian Expression
Growth in bacteria
  Bacterial resistance: Ampicillin, 100 μg/mL
  Growth temperature: 37°C
  Growth strain: DH5alpha
  Copy number: High Copy
Gene/Insert
  Gene/Insert name: IFITM1
  Species: M. musculus (mouse)
  Mutation: Cysteines 49, 50, and 83 to Alanine
  Entrez Gene: Ifitm1 (a.k.a. 1110036C17Rik, DSPA2a, Mil-2, Mil2)
  Promoter: CMV IE
  Tag / fusion protein: HA (N terminal on backbone)
  Cloning method: Restriction Enzyme; 5′ cloning site EcoRI (not destroyed); 3′ cloning site SalI (not destroyed)
  Sequencing primers: 5′ GATCCGGTACTAGAGGAACTGAAAAAC
Terms and licenses: Academic/Nonprofit Terms; Industry Terms: Not Available to Industry
How to cite: pCMV-HA-mIFITM1-C49,50,83A was a gift from Jacob Yount (Addgene plasmid # 58420 ; http://n2t.net/addgene:58420 ; RRID:Addgene_58420)
