[The description below was written by a language model from this plasmid's Addgene catalogue record.]
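Description:
pCMV-HA-mIFITM1-C49,50,83A is a mammalian expression plasmid built on the commercial pCMV-HA backbone (about 3.8 kb), giving a total construct of roughly 4.1 kb. It is propagated in E. coli as a high-copy plasmid under ampicillin selection. The record does not list a selectable marker for mammalian cells or give a feature table, so details of the origin, polyadenylation signal and other backbone elements are not stated here. The plasmid appears suited mainly to expression after transfection.

The insert is the mouse Ifitm1 coding sequence (interferon-induced transmembrane protein 1), cloned between EcoRI and SalI sites that are both retained. Transcription is driven by the cytomegalovirus immediate-early promoter, a strong constitutive promoter in most mammalian cell lines. The backbone supplies an HA epitope tag fused to the N terminus of the protein, which allows detection or immunoprecipitation with anti-HA antibodies. The encoded protein carries alanine substitutions at cysteines 49, 50 and 83, the three evolutionarily conserved cysteines of IFITM1.

According to the associated study, these residues are relevant to palmitoylation, a lipid modification that influences the protein's stability and its activity against influenza A virus. The triple mutant therefore serves as a tool for comparison with wild-type or other cysteine-mutant IFITM1 constructs, to work out how modification at conserved versus nonconserved cysteines contributes to protein stability and antiviral restriction in transfected mammalian cells.
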