>Addgene plasmid #58420 | pCMV-HA-mIFITM1-C49,50,83A | addgene partial sequence | sequence record 95999 | pcDL-F 5'-GTTGCCTTTACTTCTAGGCCT-3'
CGCGGGCCCACCATGTACCCATACGATGTTCCAGATTACGCTCTTATGGCCATGGAGGCCCGAATTCCCA
TGCCTAAGGAGCAGCAAGAGGTGGTTGTACTGGGGTCACCCCACATCTCAACTTCTGCGACAGCCACCAC
AATCAACATGCCTGAGATCTCCACGCCTGACCATGTGGTCTGGTCCCTGTTCAATACACTCTTCATGAAC
TTCGCCGCCCTGGGCTTCGTAGCCTATGCCTACTCCGTGAAGTCTAGGGACAGGAAGATGGTGGGTGATA
CGACTGGGGCCCAGGCCTTCGCCTCCACCGCCAAGGCCCTGAACATCAGCTCCCTGTTCTTCACCATCCT
CACGGCCATCGTCGTCATCGTTGTCTGTGCCATTAGATGAGTCGACCGAGATCTCTCGAGGTACCGCGGC
CGCGGGGATCCAGACATGATAAGATACATTGATGAGTTTGGACAAACCACAACTAGAATGCAGTGAAAAA
AATGCTTTATTTGTGAAATTTGTGATGCTATTGCTTTATTTGTAACCATTATAAGCTGCAATAAACAAGT
TAACAACAACAATTGCATTCATTTTATGTTTCAGGTTCAGGGGGAGGTGTGGGAGGTTTTTTCGGATCCT
CTAGAGTCGATCTGCAGGCATGCTAGCTTGGCGTAATCATGGTCATAGCTGTTTCCTGTGTGAAATTGTT
ATCCGCTCACAATTCCACACAACATACGAGCCGGA
