>Addgene plasmid #58420 | pCMV-HA-mIFITM1-C49,50,83A | addgene partial sequence | sequence record 96000 | EBV-rev 5'-GTGGTTTGTCCAAACTCATC-3'
TGTCTGGATCCCCGCGGCCGCGGTACCTCGAGAGATCTCGGTCGACTCATCTAATGGCACAGACAACGAT
GACGACGATGGCCGTGAGGATGGTGAAGAACAGGGAGCTGATGTTCAGGGCCTTGGCGGTGGAGGCGAAG
GCCTGGGCCCCAGTCGTATCACCCACCATCTTCCTGTCCCTAGACTTCACGGAGTAGGCATAGGCTACGA
AGCCCAGGGCGGCGAAGTTCATGAAGAGTGTATTGAACAGGGACCAGACCACATGGTCAGGCGTGGAGAT
CTCAGGCATGTTGATTGTGGTGGCTGTCGCAGAAGTTGAGATGTGGGGTGACCCCAGTACAACCACCTCT
TGCTGCTCCTTAGGCATGGGAATTCGGGCCTCCATGGCCATAAGAGCGTAATCTGGAACATCGTATGGGT
ACATGGTGGGCCCGCGGGTACAATTCCGCAGCTTTTAGAGCAGAAGTAACACTTCCGTACAGGCCTAGAA
GTAAAGGCAACATCCACTGAGGAGCAGTTCTTTGATTTGCACCACCACCGGATCCGGGACCTGAAATAAA
AGACAAAAAGACTAAACTTACCAGTTAACTTTCTGGTTTTTCAGTTCCTCTAGTACCGGATCCTCTAGAG
TCCGGAGGCTGGATCGGTCCCGGTGTCTTCTATGGAGGTCAAAACAGCGTGGATGGCGTCTCCAGGCGAT
CTGACGGTTCACTAAACGAGCTCTGCTTATATAGACCTCCCACCGTACACGCCTACCGCCCATTTGCGTC
AATGGGGCGGAGTTGTTACGACATTTTGGAAAGTCCCGTTGATTTTGGTGCCAAAACAAACTCCCATTGA
CGTCAATGGGGTGGAGACTTGGAAATCCCCGTGAGTCAAACCGCTATCCACGCCCATTGATGTACTGCCA
AAACCGCATCACCATGGTAATAGCGATGACTAATACGTAGATGTACTGCCAAGTAGGAAAGTCCCATA
